>Addgene plasmid #134289 | pMBP-parallel1-GK5_v2 (D30N) | addgene full sequence | sequence record 275435 | Addgene NGS Result
CCGACACCATCGAATGGTGCAAAACCTTTCGCGGTATGGCATGATAGCGCCCGGAAGAGAGTCAATTCAG
GGTGGTGAATGTGAAACCAGTAACGTTATACGATGTCGCAGAGTATGCCGGTGTCTCTTATCAGACCGTT
TCCCGCGTGGTGAACCAGGCCAGCCACGTTTCTGCGAAAACGCGGGAAAAAGTGGAAGCGGCGATGGCGG
AGCTGAATTACATTCCCAACCGCGTGGCACAACAACTGGCGGGCAAACAGTCGTTGCTGATTGGCGTTGC
CACCTCCAGTCTGGCCCTGCACGCGCCGTCGCAAATTGTCGCGGCGATTAAATCTCGCGCCGATCAACTG
GGTGCCAGCGTGGTGGTGTCGATGGTAGAACGAAGCGGCGTCGAAGCCTGTAAAGCGGCGGTGCACAATC
TTCTCGCGCAACGCGTCAGTGGGCTGATCATTAACTATCCGCTGGATGACCAGGATGCCATTGCTGTGGA
AGCTGCCTGCACTAATGTTCCGGCGTTATTTCTTGATGTCTCTGACCAGACACCCATCAACAGTATTATT
TTCTCCCATGAAGACGGTACGCGACTGGGCGTGGAGCATCTGGTCGCATTGGGTCACCAGCAAATCGCGC
TGTTAGCGGGCCCATTAAGTTCTGTCTCGGCGCGTCTGCGTCTGGCTGGCTGGCATAAATATCTCACTCG
CAATCAAATTCAGCCGATAGCGGAACGGGAAGGCGACTGGAGTGCCATGTCCGGTTTTCAACAAACCATG
CAAATGCTGAATGAGGGCATCGTTCCCACTGCGATGCTGGTTGCCAACGATCAGATGGCGCTGGGCGCAA
TGCGCGCCATTACCGAGTCCGGGCTGCGCGTTGGTGCGGATATCTCGGTAGTGGGATACGACGATACCGA
AGACAGCTCATGTTATATCCCGCCGTTAACCACCATCAAACAGGATTTTCGCCTGCTGGGGCAAACCAGC
GTGGACCGCTTGCTGCAACTCTCTCAGGGCCAGGCGGTGAAGGGCAATCAGCTGTTGCCCGTCTCACTGG
TGAAAAGAAAAACCACCCTGGCGCCCAATACGCAAACCGCCTCTCCCCGCGCGTTGGCCGATTCATTAAT
GCAGCTGGCACGACAGGTTTCCCGACTGGAAAGCGGGCAGTGAGCGCAACGCAATTAATGTAAGTTAGCT
CACTCATTAGGCACAATTCTCATGTTTGACAGCTTATCATCGACTGCACGGTGCACCAATGCTTCTGGCG
TCAGGCAGCCATCGGAAGCTGTGGTATGGCTGTGCAGGTCGTAAATCACTGCATAATTCGTGTCGCTCAA
GGCGCACTCCCGTTCTGGATAATGTTTTTTGCGCCGACATCATAACGGTTCTGGCAAATATTCTGAAATG
AGCTGTTGACAATTAATCATCGGCTCGTATAATGTGTGGAATTGTGAGCGGATAACAATTTCACACAGGA
AACAGCCAGTCCGTTTAGGTGTTTTCACGAGCACTTCACCAACAAGGACCATAGATTATGAAAACTGAAG
AAGGTAAACTGGTAATCTGGATTAACGGCGATAAAGGCTATAACGGTCTCGCTGAAGTCGGTAAGAAATT
CGAGAAAGATACCGGAATTAAAGTCACCGTTGAGCATCCGGATAAACTGGAAGAGAAATTCCCACAGGTT
GCGGCAACTGGCGATGGCCCTGACATTATCTTCTGGGCACACGACCGCTTTGGTGGCTACGCTCAATCTG
GCCTGTTGGCTGAAATCACCCCGGACAAAGCGTTCCAGGACAAGCTGTATCCGTTTACCTGGGATGCCGT
ACGTTACAACGGCAAGCTGATTGCTTACCCGATCGCTGTTGAAGCGTTATCGCTGATTTATAACAAAGAT
CTGCTGCCGAACCCGCCAAAAACCTGGGAAGAGATCCCGGCGCTGGATAAAGAACTGAAAGCGAAAGGTA
AGAGCGCGCTGATGTTCAACCTGCAAGAACCGTACTTCACCTGGCCGCTGATTGCTGCTGACGGGGGTTA
TGCGTTCAAGTATGAAAACGGCAAGTACGACATTAAAGACGTGGGCGTGGATAACGCTGGCGCGAAAGCG
GGTCTGACCTTCCTGGTTGACCTGATTAAAAACAAACACATGAATGCAGACACCGATTACTCCATCGCAG
AAGCTGCCTTTAATAAAGGCGAAACAGCGATGACCATCAACGGCCCGTGGGCATGGTCCAACATCGACAC
CAGCAAAGTGAATTATGGTGTAACGGTACTGCCGACCTTCAAGGGTCAACCATCCAAACCGTTCGTTGGC
GTGCTGAGCGCAGGTATTAACGCCGCCAGTCCGAACAAAGAGCTGGCAAAAGAGTTCCTCGAAAACTATC
TGCTGACTGATGAAGGTCTGGAAGCGGTTAATAAAGACAAACCGCTGGGTGCCGTAGCGCTGAAGTCTTA
CGAGGAAGAGTTGGCGAAAGATCCACGTATTGCCGCCACAATGGAAAACGCCCAGAAAGGTGAAATCATG
CCGAACATCCCGCAGATGTCCGCTTTCTGGTATGCCGTGCGTACTGCGGTGATCAACGCCGCCAGCGGTC
GTCAGACTGTCGATGAAGCCCTGAAAGACGCGCAGACTAATTCGAGCTCGAACAACAACAACAATAACAA
TAACAACAACCTCGGGATCGATACGACCGAAAACCTGTATTTTCAGGGCGCCATGGATCCGGAATTCATG
TCAGGGCAGCAGGAGCGTGCAGAGCGGCAGCGAGAGGAACTGAGCGCGTCGGCCTCGCCGCCCTCCCGCT
TCGTGCTGGGGCTGAACGTGGGCAGCACGGTGATCCGCTGCCACGTCTATGACCAGACGGCGCGAGTGCG
AGGCTCCAGCGCGCAGAAGGTAGAAAATGTTTACCCTCAACCTGGCTGGGTTGAAATCGATCCTGATTCT
CTCTGGGCTCAGTTTGTTGCCGTAATAAAAGATGCTGTCAAAGCTGCAGGGGTGCAGATGAATCAAATTG
TCGGTCTTGGCATATCAACACAGAGAGCCACTTTCATTACATGGAACAAGAAAACAGGCCATCATTTTCA
CAACTTCATTAGCTGGCAAGACCTAAGGGCAGCTGAACTTGTAAAGTCCTGGAATAATTCTCTCATAATG
AAGCTATTGCATGGGGCCACCCGAGTCCTTCATTTCTTCAGTAGAAGTAAAGTAATGCTAACGGTCAGCC
GCTTCAATTTCAGCACCCAGCATGCCACCTTAAGATTGACCTGGATTTTACAAAACCTATCTGAGGTGAA
AAGGGCAGTTGAAGAAGACAATTGTTGCTTTGGGACGATTGATACCTGGCTGTTATACAAGCTCACGAAA
GGTTCTTCCTACGCCACGGATTATTCAAATGCCAGCACCACTGGATTTTTTGATCCCTATGCGATGCGCT
GGAGCAGGCTCATAACCACCATGGTCTCCATCCCACTGTCTATCCTGCCTCCTGTGAAGGATACCAGCTA
TAATTTTGGATCAGTGGATGAGAAGATATTTGGCGTGCCTATACCAGTTGTTGCCTTGGTTGGTGACCAG
CAGTCGGCCATGTTTGGAGAGTGCTGCTTCGAGACGGGAGATGTGAAGCTAACCATGGGAACTGGAACAT
TTTTGGATATCAATACTGGAAAAAACCTTCAGCATGTTAATGGAGGCTTTTATCCACTAATTGGATGGAA
GATTGGGCAAGAACTTGTATGTTTAGCTGAAGGCAATGCAGGAGACACGGGCACCGCCATAATGTGGGCT
CAAAAATTAGATCTCTTCACAGACGCTGCTGAGACTGAAAAAATGGCCCTGAGCCTGGAAGATTCTGAAG
GGGTTTACTTTGTTCCGTCGTTTAGTGGATTACAGGCTCCATTAAATGACCCCTGTGCCTGTGCCTCTTT
TATGGGTTTGAAGCACTCCACTAATAAATACCATCTTGTCCGAGCAATATTGGAGTCAATAGCTTTCAGG
AACAAACAGTTGTACGACATGCTGCAGAGAGAAATCCAGATTCCCGTCACGAACATCCGGGCAGATGGAG
GCGTGTGTAACAACGCTTTCGTCATGCAGATGACTTCAGACCTGATAAATGAGAAGATAGACAGACCTGC
CCACTTCGACATGTCCTGCTTGGGGGCAGCCTCTCTGGCTGGCCTCGCTGTTGGATTTTGGGCGGACAAG
GAAGAGCTCCAGAAGCTGAGGCAAAGCGAGATGGTTTTCAAGCCTCAGAAGAAGTGGCAGGAATACGAGG
TGAATATGGAAAACTGGGTAAAAGCGGTGAAGCGCTCCATGAATTGGTATAACAAGACGTAGACTAGTGC
GGCCGCTTTCGAATCTAGAGCCTGCAGTCTCGAGGCATGCGGTACCAAGCTTGGCACTGGCCGTCGTTTT
ACAACGTCGTGACTGGGAAAACCCTGGCGTTACCCAACTTAATCGCCTTGCAGCACATCCCCCTTTCGCC
AGCTGGCGTAATAGCGAAGAGGCCCGCACCGATCGCCCTTCCCAACAGTTGCGCAGCCTGAATGGCGAAT
GGCAGCTTGGCTGTTTTGGCGGATGAGATAAGATTTTCAGCCTGATACAGATTAAATCAGAACGCAGAAG
CGGTCTGATAAAACAGAATTTGCCTGGCGGCAGTAGCGCGGTGGTCCCACCTGACCCCATGCCGAACTCA
GAAGTGAAACGCCGTAGCGCCGATGGTAGTGTGGGGTCTCCCCATGCGAGAGTAGGGAACTGCCAGGCAT
CAAATAAAACGAAAGGCTCAGTCGAAAGACTGGGCCTTTCGTTTTATCTGTTGTTTGTCGGTGAACGCTC
TCCTGAGTAGGACAAATCCGCCGGGAGCGGATTTGAACGTTGCGAAGCAACGGCCCGGAGGGTGGCGGGC
AGGACGCCCGCCATAAACTGCCAGGCATCAAATTAAGCAGAAGGCCATCCTGACGGATGGCCTTTTTGCG
TTTCTACAAACTCTTTTGTTTATTTTTCTAAATACATTCAAATATGTATCCGCTCATGAGACAATAACCC
TGATAAATGCTTCAATAATATTGAAAAAGGAAGAGTATGAGTATTCAACATTTCCGTGTCGCCCTTATTC
CCTTTTTTGCGGCATTTTGCCTTCCTGTTTTTGCTCACCCAGAAACGCTGGTGAAAGTAAAAGATGCTGA
AGATCAGTTGGGTGCACGAGTGGGTTACATCGAACTGGATCTCAACAGCGGTAAGATCCTTGAGAGTTTT
CGCCCCGAAGAACGTTTCCCAATGATGAGCACTTTTAAAGTTCTGCTATGTGGCGCGGTATTATCCCGTG
TTGACGCCGGGCAAGAGCAACTCGGTCGCCGCATACACTATTCTCAGAATGACTTGGTTGAGTACTCACC
AGTCACAGAAAAGCATCTTACGGATGGCATGACAGTAAGAGAATTATGCAGTGCTGCCATAACCATGAGT
GATAACACTGCGGCCAACTTACTTCTGACAACGATCGGAGGACCGAAGGAGCTAACCGCTTTTTTGCACA
ACATGGGGGATCATGTAACTCGCCTTGATCGTTGGGAACCGGAGCTGAATGAAGCCATACCAAACGACGA
GCGTGACACCACGATGCCTGTAGCAATGGCAACAACGTTGCGCAAACTATTAACTGGCGAACTACTTACT
CTAGCTTCCCGGCAACAATTAATAGACTGGATGGAGGCGGATAAAGTTGCAGGACCACTTCTGCGCTCGG
CCCTTCCGGCTGGCTGGTTTATTGCTGATAAATCTGGAGCCGGTGAGCGTGGGTCTCGCGGTATCATTGC
AGCACTGGGGCCAGATGGTAAGCCCTCCCGTATCGTAGTTATCTACACGACGGGGAGTCAGGCAACTATG
GATGAACGAAATAGACAGATCGCTGAGATAGGTGCCTCACTGATTAAGCATTGGTAACTGTCAGACCAAG
TTTACTCATATATACTTTAGATTGATT
[38 nt withheld, positions 5978-6015]
A
[37 nt withheld, positions 6017-6053]
ATTTTGTTAAAATTCGCGTTAAATTTTTGTTAAATCAGCTCATTTTTTAACCAATAGGCCGAAATCGGCA
AAATCCCTTATAAATCAAAAGAATAGCCCGAGATAGGGT
[37 nt withheld, positions 6163-6199]
AAAGAACGTGGACTCCAACGTCAAAGG
[141 nt withheld, positions 6227-6367]
G
[125 nt withheld, positions 6369-6493]
AAAGGATCTAGGTGAAGATCCTTTTTGATAATCTCATGACCAAAATCCCTTAACGTGAGTTTTCGTTCCA
CTGAGCGTCAGACCCCGTAGAAAAGATCAAAGGATCTTCTTGAGATCCTTTTTTTCTGCGCGTAATCTGC
TGCTTGCAAACAAAAAAACCACCGCTACCAGCGGTGGTTTGTTTGCCGGATCAAGAGCTACCAACTCTTT
TTCCGAAGGTAACTGGCTTCAGCAGAGCGCAGATACCAAATACTGTCCTTCTAGTGTAGCCGTAGTTAGG
CCACCACTTCAAGAACTCTGTAGCACCGCCTACATACCTCGCTCTGCTAATCCTGTTACCAGTGGCTGCT
GCCAGTGGCGATAAGTCGTGTCTTACCGGGTTGGACTCAAGACGATAGTTACCGGATAAGGCGCAGCGGT
CGGGCTGAACGGGGGGTTCGTGCACACAGCCCAGCTTGGAGCGAACGACCTACACCGAACTGAGATACCT
ACAGCGTGAGCTATGAGAAAGCGCCACGCTTCCCGAAGGGAGAAAGGCGGACAGGTATCCGGTAAGCGGC
AGGGTCGGAACAGGAGAGCGCACGAGGGAGCTTCCAGGGGGAAACGCCTGGTATCTTTATAGTCCTGTCG
GGTTTCGCCACCTCTGACTTGAGCGTCGATTTTTGTGATGCTCGTCAGGGGGGCGGAGCCTATGGAAAAA
CGCCAGCAACGCGGCCTTTTTACGGTTCCTGGCCTTTTGCTGGCCTTTTGCTCACATGTTCTTTCCTGCG
TTATCCCCTGATTCTGTGGATAACCGTATTACCGCCTTTGAGTGAGCTGATACCGCTCGCCGCAGCCGAA
CGACCGAGCGCAGCGAGTCAGTGAGCGAGGAAGCGGAAGAGCGCCTGATGCGGTATTTTCTCCTTACGCA
TCTGTGCGGTATTTCACACCGCATATGGTGCACTCTCAGTACAATCTGCTCTGATGCCGCATAGTTAAGC
CAGTATACACTCCGCTATCGCTACGTGACTGGGTCATGGCTGCGCCCCGACACCCGCCAACACCCGCTGA
CGCGCCCTGACGGGCTTGTCTGCTCCCGGCATCCGCTTACAGACAAGCTGTGACCGTCTCCGGGAGCTGC
ATGTGTCAGAGGTTTTCACCGTCATCACCGAAACGCGCGAGGCAGCTGCGGTAAAGCTCATCAGCGTGGT
CGTGCAGCGATTCACAGATGTCTGCCTGTTCATCCGCGTCCAGCTCGTTGAGTTTCTCCAGAAGCGTTAA
TGTCTGGCTTCTGATAAAGCGGGCCATGTTAAGGGCGGTTTTTTCCTGTTTGGTCACTGATGCCTCCGTG
TAAGGGGGATTTCTGTTCATGGGGGTAATGATACCGATGAAACGAGAGAGGATGCTCACGATACGGGTTA
CTGATGATGAACATGCCCGGTTACTGGAACGTTGTGAGGGTAAACAACTGGCGGTATGGATGCGGCGGGA
CCAGAGAAAAATCACTCAGGGTCAATGCCAGCGCTTCGTTAATACAGATGTAGGTGTTCCACAGGGTAGC
CAGCAGCATCCTGCGATGCAGATCCGGAACATAATGGTGCAGGGCGCTGACTTCCGCGTTTCCAGACTTT
ACGAAACACGGAAACCGAAGACCATTCATGTTGTTGCTCAGGTCGCAGACGTTTTGCAGCAGCAGTCGCT
TCACGTTCGCTCGCGTATCGGTGATTCATTCTGCTAACCAGTAAGGCAACCCCGCCAGCCTAGCCGGGTC
CTCAACGACAGGAGCACGATCATGCGCACCCGTGGCCAGGACCCAACGCTGCCCGAAATT
Features (pLannotate 1.2.2; 20 found; start..end, strand, type, name):
      3..80      +  promoter       lacIq promoter: lacI (mutant); In the lacIq allele, a single base change in the promoter boosts expression of the lacI gene about 10-fold.
     81..1163    +  CDS            lacI: lac repressor; lacI; The lac repressor binds to the lac operator to inhibit transcription in E. coli. This inhibition can be relieved by adding lactose or isopropyl-β-D-thiogalactopyranoside (IPTG).
   1176..1197    +  protein_bind   CAP binding site: CAP binding activates transcription in the presence of cAMP. E. coli catabolite activator protein
   1216..1233    +  promoter       tet promoter (fragment): E. coli promoter for tetracycline efflux protein gene
   1406..1434    +  promoter       tac promoter: strong E. coli promoter; hybrid between the trp and lac UV5 promoters
   1442..1458    +  protein_bind   lac operator: The lac repressor binds to the lac operator to inhibit transcription in E. coli. This inhibition can be relieved by adding lactose or isopropyl-β-D-thiogalactopyranoside (IPTG). lac repressor encoded by lacI
   1528..2628    +  CDS            MBP: maltose binding protein from E. coli; malE (mutated); This version of the gene does not encode a signal sequence, so MBP will remain in the cytosol.
   2689..2709    +  CDS            TEV site: tobacco etch virus (TEV) protease recognition and cleavage site
   2728..4329    +  CDS            Gk5: GLPK5_MOUSE - Experimental evidence at transcript level: Swiss-Prot protein existence level 2. From Mus musculus (Mouse).
   4395..4549    +  CDS            lacZα (fragment): LacZα fragment of β-galactosidase; lacZ fragment
   4642..4757    +  ncRNA          5S rRNA: Accession: RF00001 - 5S ribosomal RNA
   4761..4847    +  terminator     rrnB T1 terminator: Escherichia coli rrnB; transcription terminator T1 from the E. coli rrnB gene
   4939..4966    +  terminator     rrnB T2 terminator: transcription terminator T2 from the E. coli rrnB gene
   4985..5076    +  promoter       AmpR promoter: bla
   5077..5937    +  CDS            AmpR: β-lactamase; bla; confers resistance to ampicillin, carbenicillin, and related antibiotics
   5979..6492    -  rep_origin     M13 ori (sequence partly withheld): M13 bacteriophage origin of replication; arrow indicates direction of (+) strand synthesis
   6603..7191    +  rep_origin     ori: high-copy-number ColE1/pMB1/pBR322/pUC origin of replication
   7377..7517    -  misc_feature   bom: basis of mobility region from pBR322
   7619..7810    -  CDS            rop: Rop protein, which maintains plasmids at low copy number; rop
   7827..8207    +  CDS            YPB1_ECOLX: Protein predicted: Swiss-Prot protein existence level 4. From Escherichia coli.
