[The description below was written by a language model from this plasmid's Addgene catalogue record and pLannotate feature annotations shown in this document.]
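Description:
pMBP-parallel1-GK5_v2 (D30N) is a bacterial expression plasmid of about 8.3 kb, built on the pMBP-parallel1 backbone, for producing a mutant form of mouse glycerol kinase 5 (Gk5, isoform 2) in E. coli. It is selected with ampicillin through the β-lactamase gene. It replicates from a ColE1/pMB1-type origin accompanied by the pBR322 bom region and the rop gene, which tends to moderate copy number; the catalogue lists copy number as unknown. An M13 phage origin is also present and would allow single-stranded DNA production.

The roughly 1.6 kb Gk5 coding sequence carries an aspartate-to-asparagine substitution at residue 30 and was inserted by ligation-independent cloning. It is fused downstream of a signal-sequence-free maltose binding protein, so the fusion stays in the cytosol. A TEV protease site between the two proteins lets the MBP tag be removed after amylose-affinity purification.

The catalogue entry names T7 as the promoter, but the feature table for the full sequence shows no T7 promoter. Instead it places a tac promoter and lac operator upstream of MBP, together with a lacIq-driven lac repressor gene. That arrangement is typical of pMAL-derived vectors and gives IPTG-inducible expression. A residual lacZα fragment follows the insert, and transcription ends at the rrnB T1 and T2 terminators.

The record states the purpose only as bacterial expression of the D30N mutant. Given the associated work on GK5 in skin lipid biosynthesis and SREBP processing, the recombinant protein probably serves for comparison with wild-type GK5 in biochemical assays, though the functional effect of the mutation is not stated in the record.
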