Addgene plasmid #134289: pMBP-parallel1-GK5_v2 (D30N)
Purpose: Expresses GK5 (isoform 2)-D30N mutant in bacteria
Depositing lab: Bruce Beutler. Depositing organization: University of Texas Southwestern Medical Center. Publication: Skin-specific regulation of SREBP processing and lipid biosynthesis by glycerol kinase 5. Zhang D, Tomisato W, Su L, Sun L, Choi JH, Zhang Z, Wang KW, Zhan X, Choi M, Li X, Tang M, Castro-Perez JM, Hildebrand S, Murray AR, Moresco EMY, Beutler B. Proc Natl Acad Sci U S A. 2017 Jun 27;114(26):E5197-E5206. doi: 10.1073/pnas.1705312114. Epub 2017 Jun 12. PubMed 28607088.
Backbone
  Vector backbone: pMBP-parallel1
  Backbone size w/o insert (bp): 6700
  Total vector size (bp): 8300
  Vector type: Bacterial Expression
Growth in bacteria
  Bacterial resistance: Ampicillin, 100 μg/mL
  Growth temperature: 37°C
  Growth strain: DH5alpha
  Copy number: Unknown
Gene/Insert
  Gene/Insert name: Gk5 (alt name: glycerol kinase 5 (putative))
  Species: M. musculus (mouse)
  Insert size (bp): 1605
  Mutation: changed Aspartic Acid 30 to Asparagine
  GenBank ID: NM_001368879
  Entrez Gene: Gk5 (a.k.a. AV095337, C330018K18Rik, G630067D24Rik)
  Promoter: T7
  Tag / fusion protein: MBP (N terminal on insert)
  Cloning method: Ligation Independent Cloning
  Sequencing primers: 5′ GATGAAGCCCTGAAAGACGCGCAG; 3′ TGCTGCAAGGCGATTAAGTTGG
Terms and licenses: Academic/Nonprofit Terms; Industry Terms: Not Available to Industry
How to cite: pMBP-parallel1-GK5_v2 (D30N) was a gift from Bruce Beutler (Addgene plasmid # 134289 ; http://n2t.net/addgene:134289 ; RRID:Addgene_134289)
